>Addgene plasmid #152322 | pGBW-m4134043 | depositor full sequence | sequence record 295334 | Full Sequence
CACCATGAAATTTCTTGTTTTCTTAGGAATCATCACAACTGTAGCTGCATTTCACCAAGAATGTAGTTTA
CAGTCATGTACTCAACATCAACCATATGTAGTTGATGACCCGTGTCCTATTCACTTCTATTCTAAATGGT
ATATTAGAGTAGGAGCTAGAAAATCAGCACCTTTAATTGAATTGTGCGTGGATGAGGCTGGTTCTAAATC
ACCCATTCAGTACATCGATATCGGTAATTATACAGTTTCCTGTTTACCTTTTACAATTAATTGCCAGGAA
CCTAAATTGGGTAGTCTTGTAGTGCGTTGTTCGTTCTATGAAGACTTTTTAGAGTATCATGACGTTCGTG
TTGTTTTAGATTTCATCGAAAACCTTTACTTTCAGTCGAAGAGGCGATGGAAAAAGAATTTTATCGCGGT
GAGTGCAGCCAACAGATTCAAAAAGATATCCTCGTCTGGTGCCCTCTAAGGATCCGCAGGCCTCTGCTAG
CTTGACTGACTGAGATACAGCGTACCTTCAGCTCACAGACATGATAAGATACATTGATGAGTTTGGACAA
ACCACAACTAGAATGCAGTGAAAAAAATGCTTTATTTGTGAAATTTGTGATGCTATTGCTTTATTTGTAA
CCATTATAAGCTGCAATAAACAAGTTAACAACAACAATTGCATTCATTTTATGTTTCAGGTTCAGGGGGA
GGTGTGGGAGGTTTTTTAAAGCAAGTAAAACCTCTACAAATGTGGTATTGGCCCATCTCTATCGGTATCG
TAGCATAACCCCTTGGGGCCTCTAAACGGGTCTTGAGGGGTTTTTTGTGCCCCTCGGGCCGGATTGCTAT
CTACCGGCATTGGCGCAGAAAAAAATGCCTGATGCGACGCTGCGCGTCTTATACTCCCACATATGCCAGA
TTCAGCAACGGATACGGCTTCCCCAACTTGCCCACTTCCATACGTGTCCTCCTTACCAGAAATTTATCCT
TAAGGTCGTCAGCTATCCTGCAGGCGATCTCTCGATTTCGATCAAGACATTCCTTTAATGGTCTTTTCTG
GACACCACTAGGGGTCAGAAGTAGTTCATCAAACTTTCTTCCCTCCCTAATCTCATTGGTTACCTTGGGC
TATCGAAACTTAATTAACCAGTCAAGTCAGCTACTTGGCGAGATCGACTTGTCTGGGTTTCGACTACGCT
CAGAATTGCGTCAGTCAAGTTCGATCTGGTCCTTGCTATTGCACCCGTTCTCCGATTACGAGTTTCATTT
AAATCATGTGAGCAAAAGGCCAGCAAAAGGCCAGGAACCGTAAAAAGGCCGCGTTGCTGGCGTTTTTCCA
TAGGCTCCGCCCCCCTGACGAGCATCACAAAAATCGACGCTCAAGTCAGAGGTGGCGAAACCCGACAGGA
CTATAAAGATACCAGGCGTTTCCCCCTGGAAGCTCCCTCGTGCGCTCTCCTGTTCCGACCCTGCCGCTTA
CCGGATACCTGTCCGCCTTTCTCCCTTCGGGAAGCGTGGCGCTTTCTCATAGCTCACGCTGTAGGTATCT
CAGTTCGGTGTAGGTCGTTCGCTCCAAGCTGGGCTGTGTGCACGAACCCCCCGTTCAGCCCGACCGCTGC
GCCTTATCCGGTAACTATCGTCTTGAGTCCAACCCGGTAAGACACGACTTATCGCCACTGGCAGCAGCCA
CTGGTAACAGGATTAGCAGAGCGAGGTATGTAGGCGGTGCTACAGAGTTCTTGAAGTGGTGGCCTAACTA
CGGCTACACTAGAAGAACAGTATTTGGTATCTGCGCTCTGCTGAAGCCAGTTACCTTCGGAAAAAGAGTT
GGTAGCTCTTGATCCGGCAAACAAACCACCGCTGGTAGCGGTGGTTTTTTTGTTTGCAAGCAGCAGATTA
CGCGCAGAAAAAAAGGATCTCAAGAAGATCCTTTGATCTTTTCTACGGGGTCTGACGCTCAGTGGAACGA
AAACTCACGTTAAGGGATTTTGGTCATGAGATTATCAAAAAGGATCTTCACCTAGATCCTTTTAAATTAA
AAATGAAGTTTTAAATCAATCTAAAGTATATATGAGTAAACTTGGTCTGACAGTTACCAATGCTTAATCA
GTGAGGCACCTATCTCAGCGATCTGTCTATTTCGTTCATCCATAGTTGCATTTAAATTTCCGAACTCTCC
AAGGCCCTCGTCGGAAAATCTTCAAACCTTTCGTCCGATCCATCTTGCAGGCTACCTCTCGAACGAACTA
TCGCAAGTCTCTTGGCCGGCCTTGCGCCTTGGCTATTGCTTGGCAGCGCCTATCGCCAGGTATTACTCCA
ATCCCGAATATCCGAGATCGGGATCACCCGAGAGAAGTTCAACCTACATCCTCAATCCCGATCTATCCGA
GATCCGAGGAATATCGAAATCGGGGCGCGCCTGGCCTCCGCGCCGGGTTTTGGCGCCTCCCGCGGGCGCC
CCCCTCGTCACGGCGAGCGCTGCCACGTCAGACGAAGGGCGCAGGAGCGTCCTGATCCTTCCGCCCGGAC
GCTCAGGACAGCGGCCCGCTGCTCATAAGACTCGGCCTTAGAACCCCAGTATCAGCAGAAGGACATTTTA
GGACGGGACTTGGGTGACTCTAGGGCACTGGTTTTCTTTCCAGAGAGCGGAACAGGCGAGGAAAAGTAGT
CCCTTCTCGGCGATTCTGCGGAGGGATCTCCGTGGGGCGGTGAACGCCGATGATTATATAAGGACGCGCC
GGGTGTGGCACAGCTAGTTCCGTCGCAGCCGGGATTTGGGTCGCGGTTCTTGTTTGTGGATCGCTGTGAT
CGTCACTTGGTGAGTAGCGGGCTGCTGGGCTGGCCGGGGCTTTCGTGGCCGCCGGGCCGCTCGGTGGGAC
GGAAGCGTGTGGAGAGACCGCCAAGGGCTGTAGTCTGGGTCCGCGAGCAAGGTTGCCCTGAACTGGGGGT
TGGGGGGAGCGCAGCAAAATGGCGGCTGTTCCCGAGTCTTGAATGGAAGACGCTTGTGAGGCGGGCTGTG
AGGTCGTTGAAACAAGGTGGGGGGCATGGTGGGCGGCAAGAACCCAAGGTCTTGAGCCCTTCGCTAATGC
GGGAAAGCTCTTATTCGGGTGAGATGGGCTGGGCACCATCTGGGGACCCTGACGTGAAGTTTGTCACTGA
CTGGAGAACTCGGTTTGTCGTCTGTTGCGGGGGCGGCAGTTATGGCGGTGCCGTTGGGCAGTGCACCCGT
ACCTTTGGGAGCGCGCGCCCTCGTCGTGTCGTGACGTCACCCGTTCTGTTGGCTTATAATGCAGGGTGGG
GCCACCTGCCGGTAGGTGTGCGGTAGGCTTTTCTCCGTCGCAGGACGCAGGGTTCGGGCCTAGGGTAGGC
TCTCCTGAATCGACAGGCGCCGGACCTCTGGTGAGGGGAGGGATAAGTGAGGCGTCAGTTTCTTTGGTCG
GTTTTATGTACCTATCTTCTTAAGTAGCTGAAGCTCCGGTTTTGAACTATGCGCTCGGGGTTGGCGAGTG
TGTTTTGTGAAGTTTTTTAGGCACCTTTTGAAATGTAATCATTTGGGTCAATATGTAATTTTCAGTGTTA
GACTTGTAAATTGTCCGCTAAATTCTGGCCGTTTTTGGCTTTTTTGTTAGACAACATGGGTAAAAAGCCT
GAACTCACCGCGACGTCTGTCGAGAAGTTTCTGATCGAAAAGTTCGACAGCGTCTCCGACCTGATGCAGC
TCTCGGAGGGCGAAGAATCTCGTGCTTTCAGCTTCGATGTAGGAGGGCGTGGATATGTCCTGCGGGTAAA
TAGCTGCGCCGATGGTTTCTACAAAGATCGTTATGTTTATCGGCACTTTGCATCCGCCGCGCTCCCGATT
CCGGAAGTGCTTGACATTGGGGAGTTCAGCGAGAGCCTGACCTATTGCATCTCCCGCCGTGCACAGGGTG
TCACGTTGCAAGACCTGCCTGAAACCGAACTGCCCGCTGTTCTGCAGCCGGTCGCGGAGGCAATGGATGC
CATCGCTGCCGCCGATCTTAGCCAGACGAGCGGGTTCGGCCCATTCGGACCGCAAGGAATCGGTCAATAC
ACTACATGGCGTGATTTCATATGCGCGATTGCTGATCCCCATGTGTATCACTGGCAAACTGTGATGGACG
ACACCGTCAGTGCGTCCGTCGCGCAGGCTCTCGATGAGCTGATGCTTTGGGCCGAGGACTGCCCCGAAGT
CCGGCACCTCGTGCACGCGGATTTCGGCTCCAACAATGTCCTGACGGACAATGGCCGCATAACAGCGGTC
ATTGACTGGAGCGAGGCGATGTTCGGGGATTCCCAATACGAGGTCGCCAACATCTTCTTCTGGAGGCCGT
GGTTGGCTTGTATGGAGCAGCAGACGCGCTACTTCGAGCGGAGGCATCCGGAGCTTGCAGGATCGCCCCG
GCTCCGGGCGTATATGCTCCGCATTGGTCTTGACCAACTCTATCAGAGCTTGGTTGACGGCAATTTCGAT
GATGCAGCTTGGGCGCAGGGTCGATGCGACGCAATCGTCCGATCCGGAGCCGGGACTGTCGGGCGTACAC
AAATCGCCCGCAGAAGCGCCGCCGTCTGGACCGATGGCTGTGTAGAAGTACTCGCCGATAGTGGAAACCG
ACGCCCCAGCACTCGTCCGAGGGCAAAGGAATAAGCTAGTATGTAAGCCTAGTCTTAGATAATAAAATCG
CTATCCATCGAAGATGGATGTGTGTTGGTTTTTTGTGTGTGTAACGCTAGGCGCGCCTGGTGTACCGAGA
ACGATCCTCTCAGTGCGAGTCTCGACGATCCATATCGTTGCTTGGCAGTCAGCCAGTCGGAATCCAGCTT
GGGACCCAGGAAGTCCAATCGTCAGATATTGTACTCAAGCCTGGTCACGGCAGCGTACCGATCTGTTTAA
ACCTAGATATTGATAGTCTGATCGGTCAACGTATAATCGAGTCCTAGCTTTTGCAAACATCTATCAAGAG
ACAGGATCAGCAGGAGGCTTTCGCATGAGTATTCAACATTTCCGTGTCGCCCTTATTCCCTTTTTTGCGG
CATTTTGCCTTCCTGTTTTTGCTCACCCAGAAACGCTGGTGAAAGTAAAAGATGCTGAAGATCAGTTGGG
TGCGCGAGTGGGTTACATCGAACTGGATCTCAACAGCGGTAAGATCCTTGAGAGTTTTCGCCCCGAAGAA
CGCTTTCCAATGATGAGCACTTTTAAAGTTCTGCTATGTGGCGCGGTATTATCCCGTATTGACGCCGGGC
AAGAGCAACTCGGTCGCCGCATACACTATTCTCAGAATGACTTGGTTGAGTATTCACCAGTCACAGAAAA
GCATCTTACGGATGGCATGACAGTAAGAGAATTATGCAGTGCTGCCATAACCATGAGTGATAACACTGCG
GCCAACTTACTTCTGACAACGATTGGAGGACCGAAGGAGCTAACCGCTTTTTTGCACAACATGGGGGATC
ATGTAACTCGCCTTGATCGTTGGGAACCGGAGCTGAATGAAGCCATACCAAACGACGAGCGTGACACCAC
GATGCCTGTAGCAATGGCAACAACCTTGCGTAAACTATTAACTGGCGAACTACTTACTCTAGCTTCCCGG
CAACAGTTGATAGACTGGATGGAGGCGGATAAAGTTGCAGGACCACTTCTGCGCTCGGCCCTTCCGGCTG
GCTGGTTTATTGCTGATAAATCTGGAGCCGGTGAGCGTGGGTCTCGCGGTATCATTGCAGCACTGGGGCC
AGATGGTAAGCCCTCCCGTATCGTAGTTATCTACACGACGGGGAGTCAGGCAACTATGGATGAACGAAAT
AGACAGATCGCTGAGATAGGTGCCTCACTGATTAAGCATTGGTAACCGATTCTAGGTGCATTGGCGCAGA
AAAAAATGCCTGATGCGACGCTGCGCGTCTTATACTCCCACATATGCCAGATTCAGCAACGGATACGGCT
TCCCCAACTTGCCCACTTCCATACGTGTCCTCCTTACCAGAAATTTATCCTTAAGATCGTTTAAACTCGA
CTCTGGCTCTATCGAATCTCCGTCGTTTCGAGCTTACGCGAACAGCCGTGGCGCTCATTTGCTCGTCGGG
CATCGAATCTCGTCAGCTATCGTCAGCTTACCTTTTTGGCAGCGATCGCGGCTCCCGACATCTTGGACCA
TTAGCTCCACAGGTATCTTCTTCCCTCTAGTGGTCATAACAGCAGCTTCAGCTACCTCTCAATTCAAAAA
ACCCCTCAAGACCCGTTTAGAGGCCCCAAGGGGTTATGCTATCAATCGTTGCGTTACACACACAAAAAAC
CAACACACATCCATCTTCGATGGATAGCGATTTTATTATCTAACTGCTGATCGAGTGTAGCCAGATCTAG
TAATCAATTACGGGGTCATTAGTTCATAGCCCATATATGGAGTTCCGCGTTACATAACTTACGGTAAATG
GCCCGCCTGGCTGACCGCCCAACGACCCCCGCCCATTGACGTCAATAATGACGTATGTTCCCATAGTAAC
GCCAATAGGGACTTTCCATTGACGTCAATGGGTGGAGTATTTACGGTAAACTGCCCACTTGGCAGTACAT
CAAGTGTATCATATGCCAAGTACGCCCCCTATTGACGTCAATGACGGTAAATGGCCCGCCTGGCATTATG
CCCAGTACATGACCTTATGGGACTTTCCTACTTGGCAGTACATCTACGTATTAGTCATCGCTATTACCAT
GCTGATGCGGTTTTGGCAGTACATCAATGGGCGTGGATAGCGGTTTGACTCACGGGGATTTCCAAGTCTC
CACCCCATTGACGTCAATGGGAGTTTGTTTTGGCACCAAAATCAACGGGACTTTCCAAAATGTCGTAACA
ACTCCGCCCCATTGACGCAAATGGGCGGTAGGCGTGTACGGTGGGAGGTCTATATAAGCAGAGCTGGTTT
AGTGAACCGTCAGATCAGATCTTTGTCGATCCTACCATCCACTCGACACACCCGCCAGCGGCCGC
Features (pLannotate 1.2.2; 20 found; start..end, strand, type, name):
      5..367     +  CDS            NS8_SARS2: Experimental evidence at protein level: Swiss-Prot protein existence level 1. Plays a role in modulating host immune response (PubMed:31986261). Binds to IL17RA receptor, leading to IL17 pathway activation and an increased secretion of pro-inflammatory factors. Contributes to cytokine storm during COVID-19 infection. From Severe acute respiratory syndrome coronavirus 2 (2019-nCoV) (SARS-CoV-2).
    395..411     +  CDS            CBP (fragment): calmodulin-binding peptide derived from skeletal muscle myosin light chain kinase; binds calmodulin with nanomolar affinity in the presence of calcium
    535..656     -  polyA_signal   SV40 poly(A) signal: SV40 polyadenylation signal
    679..748     -  CDS            large T antigen (fragment): large T antigen from SV40 (simian virus 40)
    771..817     +  terminator     T7 terminator: transcription terminator for bacteriophage T7 RNA polymerase
    847..983     +  terminator     rrnG terminator: transcription terminator from the E. coli ribosomal RNA rrnG operon (Albrechtsen et al., 1991)
   1028..1099    +  misc_feature   3' β-globin insulator: insulator downstream of the human β-globin locus (Farrell et al., 2002)
   1325..1913    -  rep_origin     ori: high-copy-number ColE1/pMB1/pBR322/pUC origin of replication
   2085..2149    -  CDS            bla(M) (fragment): β-lactamase lacking the signal sequence; bla(M); allows cytosolic expression of β-lactamase
   2413..3622    +  promoter       UbC promoter: human ubiquitin C promoter
   3632..4653    +  CDS            HygR (fragment): hygromycin B phosphotransferase confers resistance to hygromycin
   4681..4729    +  polyA_signal   poly(A) signal: synthetic polyadenylation signal
   4995..5855    +  CDS            AmpR: β-lactamase; bla; confers resistance to ampicillin, carbenicillin, and related antibiotics
   5868..6004    +  terminator     rrnG terminator: transcription terminator from the E. coli ribosomal RNA rrnG operon (Albrechtsen et al., 1991)
   6149..6220    +  misc_feature   5' β-globin insulator: insulator upstream of the human β-globin locus (Farrell et al., 2002)
   6225..6271    -  terminator     T7 terminator: transcription terminator for bacteriophage T7 RNA polymerase
   6289..6337    -  polyA_signal   poly(A) signal: synthetic polyadenylation signal
   6418..6721    +  enhancer       CMV enhancer: human cytomegalovirus immediate early enhancer
   6794..6811    -  promoter       CMV promoter (fragment): human cytomegalovirus (CMV) immediate early promoter
   6874..6925    +  promoter       CMVd2 promoter: truncated human cytomegalovirus (CMV) immediate early promoter that yields moderately reduced expression relative to the full-length promoter
