[The description below was written by a language model from this plasmid's Addgene catalogue record and pLannotate feature annotations shown in this document.]
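Description:
pGBW-m4134043 is a mammalian expression plasmid built on the pTwist_CMV_Hygro_6 backbone to express the wild-type ORF8 accessory protein of SARS-CoV-2. It is propagated in E. coli as a high-copy plasmid through a ColE1/pUC-type origin and selected with ampicillin via a full-length β-lactamase gene. For selection in mammalian cells it carries a separate cassette in which the human ubiquitin C promoter drives hygromycin B phosphotransferase, followed by a synthetic poly(A) signal.

The ORF8 coding sequence sits downstream of the human cytomegalovirus immediate early enhancer and promoter elements, which the annotation resolves as a CMV enhancer plus short and truncated CMV promoter matches across the circular junction of the record. According to the catalogue entry, the backbone supplies a C-terminal tag consisting of a TEV protease cleavage site and a calmodulin-binding peptide (CBP). The feature table detects only a short CBP fragment just after ORF8 and does not annotate the TEV site separately. CBP binds calmodulin with high affinity in the presence of calcium, so the tag would permit affinity capture, and TEV cleavage would allow its removal. An SV40 poly(A) signal is annotated downstream of the coding region, though on the opposite strand. The expression unit is flanked by 5' and 3' β-globin insulator elements, along with T7 and rrnG bacterial terminators and an upstream synthetic poly(A) signal, features that generally shield a cassette from read-through transcription and neighbouring regulatory influences.

ORF8 is annotated as a modulator of the host immune response that binds the IL17RA receptor and promotes pro-inflammatory signalling. The plasmid therefore suits transient or hygromycin-selected stable expression of tagged ORF8 for functional, interaction or purification studies, although the record gives no more specific application.
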