Addgene plasmid #152322: pGBW-m4134043
Purpose: Mammalian expression plasmid for SARS-CoV-2 ORF8 protein
Depositing lab: Ginkgo Bioworks & Benjie Chen. Depositing organization: Ginkgo Bioworks.
Backbone
  Vector backbone: pTwist_CMV_Hygro_6
  Backbone size w/o insert (bp): 6525
  Vector type: Mammalian Expression
  Selectable markers: Hygromycin
Growth in bacteria
  Bacterial resistance: Ampicillin, 100 μg/mL
  Growth temperature: 37°C
  Growth strain: DH5alpha
  Copy number: High Copy
Gene/Insert
  Gene/Insert name: SARS-CoV-2 ORF8 protein
  Species: Severe acute respiratory syndrome coronavirus 2
  Insert size (bp): 359
  Mutation: wt
  Entrez Gene: ORF8 (a.k.a. GU280_gp09)
  Promoter: CMV
  Tag / fusion protein: Cleavable TEV;CBP (C terminal on backbone)
  Cloning method: Unknown
Resource information
  A portion of this plasmid was derived from a plasmid made by: GinkgoBioworks
Depositor comments: NCBI reference sequence: YP_009724396.1
How to cite: pGBW-m4134043 was a gift from Ginkgo Bioworks & Benjie Chen (Addgene plasmid # 152322 ; http://n2t.net/addgene:152322 ; RRID:Addgene_152322)
